>Addgene plasmid #119648 | pC0.282 | addgene full sequence | sequence record 237231 | Addgene NGS Result
TGAGACCACGAAGTGGCTCTTCAGTGGACGAAAGGGCCTCGTGATACGCCTATTTTTATAGGTTAATGTC
ATGATAATAATGGTTTCTTAGACGTCAGGTGGCACTTTTCGGGGAAATGTGCGCGGAACCCCTATTTGTT
TATTTTTCTAAATACATTCAAATATGTATCCGCTCATGAGACAATAACCCTGATAAATGCTTCAATAATA
TTGAAAAAGGAAGAGTATGCGCTCACGCAACTGGTCCAGAACCTTGACCGAACGCAGCGGTGGTAACGGC
GCAGTGGCGGTTTTCATGGCTTGTTATGACTGTTTTTTTTTGGGGTACAGTCTATGCCTCGGGCATCCAA
GCAGCAAGCGCGTTACGCCGTGGGTCGATGTTTGATGTTATGGAGCAGCAACGATGTTACGCAGCAGGGC
AGTCGCCCTAAAACAAAGTTAAACATCATGAGGGAAGCGGTGATCGCCGAAGTATCGACTCAACTATCAG
AGGTAGTTGGCGTCATCGAGCGCCATCTCGAACCGACGTTGCTGGCCGTACATTTGTACGGCTCCGCAGT
GGATGGCGGCCTGAAGCCACACAGCGATATTGATTTGCTGGTTACGGTGACCGTAAGGCTTGATGAAACA
ACGCGGCGAGCTTTGATCAACGACCTTTTGGAAACTTCGGCTTCCCCTGGAGAGAGCGAGATTCTCCGCG
CTGTAGAAGTCACCATTGTTGTGCACGACGACATCATTCCGTGGCGTTATCCAGCTAAGCGCGAACTGCA
ATTTGGAGAATGGCAGCGCAATGACATTCTTGCAGGTATCTTCGAGCCAGCCACGATCGACATTGATCTG
GCTATCTTGCTGACAAAAGCAAGAGAACATAGCGTTGCCTTGGTAGGTCCAGCGGCGGAGGAACTCTTTG
ATCCGGTTCCTGAACAGGATCTATTTGAGGCGCTAAATGAAACCTTAACGCTATGGAACTCGCCGCCCGA
CTGGGCTGGCGATGAGCGAAATGTAGTGCTTACGTTGTCCCGCATTTGGTACAGCGCAGTAACCGGCAAA
ATCGCGCCGAAGGATGTCGCTGCCGACTGGGCAATGGAGCGCCTGCCGGCCCAGTATCAGCCCGTCATAC
TTGAAGCTAGACAGGCTTATCTTGGACAAGAAGAAGATCGCTTGGCCTCGCGCGCAGATCAGTTGGAAGA
ATTTGTCCATTACGTAAAAGGCGAGATCACCAAGGTAGTCGGCAAATAACTGTCAGACCAAGTTTACTCA
TATATACTTTAGATTGATTTAAAACTTCATTTTTAATTTAAAAGGATCTAGGTGAAGATCCTTTTTGATA
ATCTCATGACCAAAATCCCTTAACGTGAGTTTTCGTTCCACTGAGCGTCAGACCCCGTAGAAAAGATCAA
AGGATCTTCTTGAGATCCTTTTTTTCTGCGCGTAATCTGCTGCTTGCAAACAAAAAAACCACCGCTACCA
GCGGTGGTTTGTTTGCCGGATCAAGAGCTACCAACTCTTTTTCCGAAGGTAACTGGCTTCAGCAGAGCGC
AGATACCAAATACTGTTCTTCTAGTGTAGCCGTAGTTAGGCCACCACTTCAAGAACTCTGTAGCACCGCC
TACATACCTCGCTCTGCTAATCCTGTTACCAGTGGCTGCTGCCAGTGGCGATAAGTCGTGTCTTACCGGG
TTGGACTCAAGACGATAGTTACCGGATAAGGCGCAGCGGTCGGGCTGAACGGGGGGTTCGTGCACACAGC
CCAGCTTGGAGCGAACGACCTACACCGAACTGAGATACCTACAGCGTGAGCTATGAGAAAGCGCCACGCT
TCCCGAAGGGAGAAAGGCGGACAGGTATCCGGTAAGCGGCAGGGTCGGAACAGGAGAGCGCACGAGGGAG
CTTCCAGGGGGAAACGCCTGGTATCTTTATAGTCCTGTCGGGTTTCGCCACCTCTGACTTGAGCGTCGAT
TTTTGTGATGCTCGTCAGGGGGGCGGAGCCTATGGAAAAACGCCAGCAACGCGGCCTTTTTACGGTTCCT
GGCCTTTTGCTGGCCTTTTGCTCACATGTTCTTTCCTGCGTTATCCCCTGATTCTGTGGATAACCGTATT
ACCGCCTTTGAGTGAGCTGATACCGCTCGCCGCAGCCGAACGACCGAGCGCAGCGAGTCAGTGAGCGAGG
AAGCGGAAGAGCGCCCAATACGCAAACCGCCTCTCCCCGCGCGTTGGCCGATTCATTAATCACTCTGTGG
TCTCAGCTTATCCCAAAGACCCTCCACTAAGCGATCGTGTAGAGGCCACTGAACAGACAAGCACAAAAAT
ACAATCCTCCCAGACTATGGTTTGTGTCCGTTGATCGCACTCGGCATGAAAATAAGTCCATTTTGTCGAT
TGACCCTACCATAAAAACTCAAGCTTGATCTTTTATGGATCCTCTTTCTTTCGATCTGGCTTTGTAAACA
TAAGTTTATGTTAATTAGTTAAAGATGCCCTGAATTTTATCAGTTTCATGAAGCTTCTTTTAACCTCAGA
TTAATTAGGCACTAATTTTATAGAAAAAAGCTTCATTATATAGAATTTCTAAAAATCAAGCTTTAAAGGG
TTGACCTTCCTTTTGAAAGGTAATAAAACTGAAGTACAAACAAATACGTAAGTAACGAAAAGGAGTAAGC
CGCAATCTGCCTCAGTAGAAACACGTATTTTTACCCCAAAAGAAGTATTCTATTCATCTTTCTCCTTTGT
GAGAAGGTTCATGGAGATCCTTCTGGGGCACTTGAAACCTCTACTTGCAAGGATCAAAGCGACATATGTA
CGTGTTTTTCCAAAAAAATCCCAGAAGTAGGGAGTAATTCCTCTACTGAGATTTCAAGAAAATTAAGTAT
TCTGAGGCTTGGTTTATACGGGAAATTTAGACTTGATGGTTTGGGTCTTACCTTTTCCTAGCAGCAAGAC
TAAATTAATTAGTTACGCATTTGTTGAAATCAAACTGAATTCTATTGAGGATTCCTTACAATGGCTAAAT
TCAATTCTTCTACAATCACATTCGCAACCATCATCGCTTTTGCTGCCATCGGTCAAGCCGCACAGGCTGG
CGAAAGCTACGTCCGCAACACATTCGAACACAGCACTTCCAAAACGACTTCTAACCTTGATCTGGAAAGC
AAAGATTGGTATCACGGCTCTCGTGAATGGTCTAACTATGCTTACAAAGAATACTACGATGGAACTGTAA
CAACCAGTGTAGATGGTGAACTCTCTAGTCGCT
Features (pLannotate 1.2.2; 6 found; start..end, strand, type, name):
    122..226     +  promoter       AmpR promoter: bla
    217..297     -  CDS            int (fragment): INT2_ECOLX - Protein inferred from homology: Swiss-Prot protein existence level 3. Putative integrase believed to be involved in the insertion of antibiotic resistance genes into plasmids and transposons. From Escherichia coli.
    385..441     +  CDS            GmR (fragment): gentamycin acetyltransferase; aacC1; confers resistance to gentamycin
    448..1236    +  CDS            aadA: S3AD_ECOLX - Experimental evidence at protein level: Swiss-Prot protein existence level 1. Mediates bacterial resistance to the antibiotics streptomycin and spectinomycin. From Escherichia coli.
   1410..1998    +  rep_origin     ori: high-copy-number ColE1/pMB1/pBR322/pUC origin of replication
   2181..2230    +  CDS            lacI (fragment): lac repressor; lacI; The lac repressor binds to the lac operator to inhibit transcription in E. coli. This inhibition can be relieved by adding lactose or isopropyl-β-D-thiogalactopyranoside (IPTG).
