[The description below was written by a language model from this plasmid's Addgene catalogue record and pLannotate feature annotations shown in this document.]
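Description:
pC0.282 is a Level 0 part plasmid from the CyanoGate modular cloning suite, which extends the plant MoClo Golden Gate syntax to cyanobacteria. It is built on the pICH41295 Level 0 acceptor backbone (about 2.2 kb) and is propagated in E. coli as a high-copy plasmid. The feature table of the sequenced 3,253 nt record shows a ColE1/pUC-type origin and an aadA gene, which confers spectinomycin/streptomycin resistance and matches the catalogued spectinomycin selection. A bla-type (AmpR) promoter lies upstream of aadA. The short integrase, gentamicin acetyltransferase and lacI fragments that were annotated appear to be backbone remnants rather than functional genes.

The payload is a roughly 1 kb genomic fragment from Synechococcus sp. PCC 7002, named the "7002 NS2 DOWN Flank", and the plasmid's stated purpose is as an insertion-site part. The depositor describes it as sequence upstream of the A0159 locus. It was inserted with the Type IIS enzyme BpiI, and both sites were destroyed during cloning, as is usual for Level 0 part domestication. The annotation tool did not label the insert itself, which presumably occupies the unannotated stretch of the record. The part carries no promoter, reporter or coding cassette of its own. In this kind of system, a flank like this is typically combined in higher-level assemblies with a matching upstream flank, so that the pair brackets a cargo and directs its homologous recombination into the neutral site 2 region of the PCC 7002 chromosome. Repository sequencing found a single-nucleotide difference from the depositor's reference within the flank, and the depositing laboratory considers it unlikely to affect function.
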