Addgene plasmid #119648: pC0.282
Purpose: Level 0 Part. Insertion site
Depositing lab: Alistair McCormick. Depositing organization: University of Edinburgh. Publication: CyanoGate: A Modular Cloning Suite for Engineering Cyanobacteria Based on the Plant MoClo Syntax. Vasudevan R, Gale GAR, Schiavon AA, Puzorjov A, Malin J, Gillespie MD, Vavitsas K, Zulkower V, Wang B, Howe CJ, Lea-Smith DJ, McCormick AJ. Plant Physiol. 2019 May;180(1):39-55. doi: 10.1104/pp.18.01401. Epub 2019 Feb 28. PubMed 30819783.
Backbone
  Vector backbone: pICH41295
  Backbone size w/o insert (bp): 2247
  Vector type: Synthetic Biology
Growth in bacteria
  Bacterial resistance: Spectinomycin, 50 μg/mL
  Growth temperature: 37°C
  Growth strain: DH5alpha
  Copy number: High Copy
Gene/Insert
  Gene/Insert name: 7002 NS2 DOWN Flank
  Insert size (bp): 1000
  Cloning method: Restriction Enzyme; 5′ cloning site BpiI (destroyed during cloning); 3′ cloning site BpiI (destroyed during cloning)
  Sequencing primers: 5′ ttgagtgagctgataccgct; 3′ GTCTCATGAGCGGATACATATTTGAATG
Terms and licenses: Academic/Nonprofit Terms; Industry Terms: Not Available to Industry
Depositor comments: Synechoccoccus sp. PCC 7002, upstream sequence for A0159. Please visit https://www.biorxiv.org/content/10.1101/426700v1 for bioRxiv preprint. Addgene NGS identified a single nucleotide discrepancy in the 7002 NS2 DOWN Flank, relative to the sequence provided by the depositing laboratory. The depositing laboratory has indicated that this discrepancy will likely not affect function. See Genbank file for details.
How to cite: pC0.282 was a gift from Alistair McCormick (Addgene plasmid # 119648 ; http://n2t.net/addgene:119648 ; RRID:Addgene_119648)
