>Addgene plasmid #119648 | pC0.282 | depositor partial sequence | sequence record 226190 | 7002 NS2 DOWN Flank
ATCCCAAAGACCCTCCACTAAGCGATCGTGTAGAGGCCACTGAACAGACAAGCACAAAAATACAATCCTC
CCAGACTATGGTTTGTGTCCGTTGATCGCACTCGGCATGAAAATAAGTCCATTTTGTCGATTGACCCTAC
CATAAAAACTCAAGCTTGATCTTTTATGGATCCTCTTTCTTTCGATCTGGCTTTGTAAACATAAGTTTAT
GTTAATTAGTTAAAGATGCCCTGAATTTTATCAGTTTCATGAAGCTTCTTTTAACCTCAGATTAATTAGG
CACTAATTTTATAGAAAAAAGCTTCATTATATAGAATTTCTAAAAATCAAGCTTTAAAGGGTTGACCTTC
CTTTTGAAAGGTAATAAAACTGAAGTACAAACAAATACGTAAGTAACGAAAAGGAGTAAGCCGCAATCTG
CCTCAGTAGAAACACGTATTTTTACCCCAAAAGAAGTATTCTATTCATCTTTCTCCTTTGTGAGAAGGTT
CATGGAGATCCTTCTGGGGCACTTGAAACCTCTACTTGCAAGGATCAAAGCGACATATGTACGTGTTTTT
CCAAAAAAATCCCAGAAGTAGGGAGTAATTCCTCTACTGAGATTTCAAGAAAATTAAGTGTTCTGAGGCT
TGGTTTATACGGGAAATTTAGACTTGATGGTTTGGGTCTTACCTTTTCCTAGCAGCAAGACTAAATTAAT
TAGTTACGCATTTGTTGAAATCAAACTGAATTCTATTGAGGATTCCTTACAATGGCTAAATTCAATTCTT
CTACAATCACATTCGCAACCATCATCGCTTTTGCTGCCATCGGTCAAGCCGCACAGGCTGGCGAAAGCTA
CGTCCGCAACACATTCGAACACAGCACTTCCAAAACGACTTCTAACCTTGATCTGGAAAGCAAAGATTGG
TATCACGGCTCTCGTGAATGGTCTAACTATGCTTACAAAGAATACTACGATGGAACTGTAACAACCAGTG
TAGATGGTGAACTCTCTAGT
